>Addgene plasmid #56600 | EYFP Fibronectin | addgene partial sequence | sequence record 107775 | SV40pA-R 5'-GAAATTTGTGATGCTATTGC-3'
AGCTGCATAACAGTTCTGTGGATATTTAAAATATCACAGTAACAAGATCATGCTTGTTCCTACAGTATTG
CGGGCCAGACACTTAAGTGAAAGCAGAAGTGTTTGGGTGACTTTCCTACTTAAAATTTTGGTCATATCAT
TTCAAAACATTTGCATCTTGGTTGGCTGCATATGCTTTCCTATTGATCCCAAACCAAATCTTAGAATCAC
TTCATTTAAAATACTGAGCGGTATTGAATACTTCGAAGCAGAACAGGCAATGTGCAGCCCTCATTTATGA
GAAAACCCTCAGGAAACTCCCAGGGTGATGCTTGGAGAAGCTGTGAGTTGAGCTGAAGCTGGAGAACTTC
CTCCAGAGCAAAGGGCTTAAGAAAGAAAGAAGAACTCTAAGCTGGGTCTGCTAACATCACTCCAGTTTAG
ATGGATCTTGGCAGAGAGACATGCTTGTTCCTCTGGATTGGAAAGATGATTTACTCTCGGGAATCTTCTC
TGTCAGCCTGTACATCTAAAGGCATGAAGCACTCAATTGGGCAATTAACATTAGTGTTTGTTCTCTGATG
GTATCTCTGAGAATACTGGTTGTAGGACTGGCCAGTAGTGCCTTCGGGACTGGGTTCACCCCCAGGTCTG
CGGCAGTTGTCACAGCGCCAGCCCCGCTGGCCTCCAAAGCATGTGCAGGAGCAAATGGCACCGAGATATT
CCTTCTGCCACTGTTCTCCTACGTGGTATGTCTTCCCATCATCATAACACGTTGCCTCATGAGGGTCACA
CTTGAATTCTCCTTTTCCGTTCCCAAGACATGTGCAGCTCATCATCTGGCCATTTTCTCCCTGACGGTCC
CACTTCTCTCCAATCTTGTAGTTCACACCATTGTCATGGCACCATCT
