>Addgene plasmid #56600 | EYFP Fibronectin | addgene partial sequence | sequence record 109533 | EXFP-internal-F 5'-ACGACGGCAACTACAAGACC-3'
CCCTGGTGACCGCATCGAGCTGAAGGGCATCGACTTCAAGGAGGACGGCAACATCCTGGGGCACAAGCTG
GAGTACAACTACAACAGCCACAACGTCTATATCATGGCCGACAAGCAGAAGAACGGCATCAAGGTGAACT
TCAAGATCCGCCACAACATCGAGGACGGCAGCGTGCAGCTCGCCGACCACTACCAGCAGAACACCCCCAT
CGGCGACGGCCCCGTGCTGCTGCCCGACAACCACTACCTGAGCTACCAGTCCGCCCTGAGCAAAGACCCC
AACGAGAAGCGCGATCACATGGTCCTGCTGGAGTTCGTGACCGCCGCCGGGATCAATCTCGGCATGGACG
AGCTGTACAAGGGCGGCCGCCCACGCTCAGATACAGTGCCCTCTCCCAGGGACCTGCAGTTTGTGGAAGT
GACAGACGTGAAGGTCACCATCATGTGGACACCGCCTGAGAGTGCAGTGACCGGCTACCGTGTGGATGTG
ATCCCCGTCAACCTGCCTGGCGAGCACGGGCAGAGGCTGCCCATCAGCAGGAACACCTTTGCAGAAGTCA
CCGGGCTGTCCCCTGGGGTCACCTATTACTTCAAAGTCTTTGCAGTGAGCCATGGGAGGGAGAGCAAGCC
TCTGACTGCTCAACAGACAACCAAACTGGATGCTCCCACTAACCTCCAGTTTGTCAATGAAACTGATTCT
ACTGTCCTGGTGAGATGGACTCCACCTCGGGCCCAGATAACAGGATACCGACTGACCGTGGGCCTTACCC
GAAGAGGCCAGCCCAGGCAGTACAATGTGGGTCCCTCTGTCTCCAAGTACCCCCTGAGGAATCTGCAGCC
