[The description below was written by a language model from this plasmid's Addgene catalogue record.]
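Description:
EYFP Fibronectin is a mammalian expression plasmid that produces a fluorescent fusion of enhanced yellow fluorescent protein (EYFP) with fibronectin, intended as a localization marker for the extracellular matrix. It is built on an EYFP backbone of about 4.75 kb (excluding the insert), is maintained as a high-copy plasmid in E. coli, and is selected with ampicillin. The depositor notes that no neomycin resistance cassette is present, so the record gives no marker for selecting stable mammalian lines, and the plasmid appears suited mainly to transient transfection. The bacterial origin of replication is not named, and no sequence information or feature table is available for this entry, so the exact architecture cannot be checked against sequence.

Expression is driven by the CMV promoter, a strong constitutive promoter in most mammalian cell types. The listed 3′ sequencing primer implies that an SV40 polyadenylation signal follows the coding region. EYFP is supplied by the backbone and sits at the N terminus of the fusion. The fibronectin portion is not full length: the record states that it begins at amino acid 900 of the referenced protein and carries a T902R substitution. The record does not state the species of origin, the insert size, any linker between the two parts, or how a secretion signal is provided for a protein expected to reach the matrix. The cloning method is also listed as unknown.

The fusion is used for live- or fixed-cell fluorescence imaging of fibronectin-containing matrix structures. The record gives an excitation maximum of 513 nm and an emission maximum of 527 nm, which are typical of EYFP.
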