Addgene plasmid #56600: EYFP Fibronectin
Purpose: Localization: Extracellular Matrix, Excitation: 513, Emission: 527
Depositing lab: Michael Davidson. Depositing organization: Florida State University, Tallahassee.
Backbone
  Vector backbone: EYFP
  Backbone size w/o insert (bp): 4750
  Vector type: Mammalian Expression
Growth in bacteria
  Bacterial resistance: Ampicillin, 100 μg/mL
  Growth temperature: 37°C
  Growth strain: DH5alpha
  Copy number: High Copy
Gene/Insert
  Gene/Insert name: Fibronectin
  Mutation: Fibronectin begins amino acids at amino acid 900 and containsT902R
  GenBank ID: AAI17177.1
  Promoter: CMV
  Tag / fusion protein: EYFP (N terminal on backbone)
  Cloning method: Unknown
  Sequencing primers: 5′ CMV-F; 3′ SV40pA-R
Terms and licenses: Academic/Nonprofit Terms; Industry Terms
Depositor comments: Note: Neo not present No Sequence Information . Excitation = 513; Emission = 527
How to cite: EYFP Fibronectin was a gift from Michael Davidson (Addgene plasmid # 56600 ; http://n2t.net/addgene:56600 ; RRID:Addgene_56600)
